Addgene plasmid #199378: pHJL3
Purpose: Encodes dual cistronic cytosolic jGCaMP7s and mScarlet-I optimized for C. elegans expression
Depositing lab: Hang Lu. Depositing organization: Georgia Institute of Technology.
Backbone
  Vector backbone: pDSP1
  Vector type: Bacterial Expression
Growth in bacteria
  Bacterial resistance: Kanamycin, 50 μg/mL
  Growth temperature: 37°C
  Growth strain: NEB Stable
  Copy number: High Copy
Gene/Insert
  Gene/Insert name: jGCaMP7s::SL2::mScarlet-I
  Species: C. elegans (nematode)
  Mutation: no mutations
  Cloning method: Gibson Cloning
Terms and licenses: Academic/Nonprofit Terms; Industry Terms: Not Available to Industry
How to cite: pHJL3 was a gift from Hang Lu (Addgene plasmid # 199378 ; http://n2t.net/addgene:199378 ; RRID:Addgene_199378)
