[The description below was written by a language model from this plasmid's Addgene catalogue record and pLannotate feature annotations shown in this document.]
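Description:
pHJL3 is a 5.1 kb high-copy bacterial plasmid built on the pDSP1 backbone that carries a bicistronic calcium-imaging cassette designed for use in C. elegans. It is propagated in E. coli through a ColE1/pUC-type origin and selected with kanamycin; the KanR gene (aminoglycoside phosphotransferase) is annotated as being driven by the cat promoter. Short remnants of lacZα and rop are also detected near the sequence origin and appear to be backbone remnants rather than functional elements. Although catalogued as a bacterial expression vector, its payload is clearly intended for the nematode.

The insert, jGCaMP7s::SL2::mScarlet-I, was assembled by Gibson cloning and is described as optimized for worm expression. The first open reading frame, labelled GCaMP2 by the automated annotation because of family similarity, corresponds to the cytosolic green calcium indicator jGCaMP7s named in the catalogue entry. It is followed by a gap consistent with the SL2 trans-splicing intergenic region, which in C. elegans lets a single operon-like transcript be processed into two separately translated mRNAs. The downstream red fluorescent protein mScarlet-I is annotated as two fragments separated by a short gap, which may reflect a synthetic intron of the kind commonly added to worm transgenes, though the record does not say so. The tbb-2 terminator region closes the cassette. No promoter is annotated upstream of the indicator, and none is stated, so the plasmid may serve as a promoterless module into which a cell-specific promoter is added. The pairing allows ratiometric or motion-corrected calcium imaging, with mScarlet-I as a calcium-insensitive reference.
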