Features (pLannotate 1.2.2; 9 found; start..end, strand, type, name):
     53..69      -  CDS            lacZα (fragment): LacZα fragment of β-galactosidase; lacZ fragment
    185..1684    +  CDS            GCaMP2: GCaMP2 is a basic (constitutively fluorescent) green fluorescent protein published in 2006, derived from Aequorea victoria.
   1933..2415    +  CDS            mScarlet-I (fragment): mScarlet-I is a basic (constitutively fluorescent) red fluorescent protein published in 2016, derived from synthetic construct. It is reported to be a rapidly-maturing monomer with moderate acid sensitivity.
   2460..2846    +  CDS            mScarlet-I (fragment): mScarlet-I is a basic (constitutively fluorescent) red fluorescent protein published in 2016, derived from synthetic construct. It is reported to be a rapidly-maturing monomer with moderate acid sensitivity.
   2850..3173    +  terminator     tbb-2 terminator: tbb-2; transcription terminator for the C. elegans tubulin beta-2 gene
   3331..3919    -  rep_origin     ori: high-copy-number ColE1/pMB1/pBR322/pUC origin of replication
   4090..4905    -  CDS            KanR: aminoglycoside phosphotransferase; aph(3')-Ia; confers resistance to kanamycin in bacteria or G418 (Geneticin®) in eukaryotes
   4906..5008    -  promoter       cat promoter: promoter of the E. coli cat gene encoding chloramphenicol acetyltransferase
   5103..35      +  CDS            rop (fragment) (across the origin): Rop protein, which maintains plasmids at low copy number; rop
>Addgene plasmid #199378 | pHJL3 | addgene full sequence | sequence record 391040 | Addgene NGS Result
TCGCGCGTTTCGGTGATGACGGTGAAAACCTCTGACACATGCAGCTCCCGGAGTAAAACGACGGCCAGTT
TATCTAGTCAGCTTGATTCTAGCTGATCGTGGACCGGAAGGTGAGCCAGTGAGTTGATTGCAGTCCAGTT
ACGCTGGAGTCTGAGGCTCGTCCTGAATGATATGCGGCCGCATGGGATCCCACCACCACCACCACCACGG
AATGGCCTCTATGACCGGAGGACAACAAATGGGACGCGACCTTTACGATGACGACGACAAGGACCTTGCT
ACCATGGTTGATTCTTCTCGCCGCAAGTGGAACAAGACTGGACATGCTGTCCGTGTCATCGGACGTCTTT
CCTCCCTTGAGAACGTTTACATCAAGGCTGATAAGCAAAAGAACGGAATTAAGGCTAACTTCCATATCCG
TCACAACATCGAAGATGGAGGAGTCCAACTTGCTTACCATTACCAACAAAACACTCCAATCGGAGATGGA
CCAGTTCTTCTTCCAGATAACCACTACCTTTCCGTTCAATCCAAGCTCTCTAAGGTAAGTTTAAACATAT
ATATACTAACTAACCCTGATTATTTAAATTTTCAGGATCCAAACGAGAAGCGTGACCACATGGTCCTTCT
TGAGTTCGTCACCGCTGCTGGAATCACCCTTGGAATGGATGAGCTTTATAAGGGAGGAACTGGAGGATCT
ATGGTTTCTAAGGGAGAGGAGCTTTTCACTGGAGTTGTCCCAATCCTTGTCGAGCTTGATGGAGATGTTA
ACGGACACAAGTTCTCTGTTTCTGGAGAGGGAGAGGGAGACGCTACCTACGGAAAGCTTACTCTTAAGTT
CATCTGCACTACTGGAAAGCTTCCAGTTCCATGGCCAACCCTTGTTACCACCCTTACTTACGGAGTTCAA
TGCTTCTCTCGTTACCCAGATCATATGAAGCAACATGATTTCTTCAAGTCTGCTATGCCAGAGGGATACA
TCCAAGAGCGTACTATCTTCTTCAAGGTAAGTTTAAACAGTTCGGTACTAACTAACCATACATATTTAAA
TTTTCAGGATGATGGAAACTACAAGACCCGTGCTGAGGTTAAGTTCGAGGGAGATACCCTTGTTAACCGT
ATCGAGCTTAAGGGAATCGATTTCAAGGAAGATGGAAACATCCTTGGACATAAGCTTGAGTACAACCTTC
CAGATCAACTTACCGAGGAACAAATCGCTGAGTTCAAGGAGCTTTTCTCCCTTTTCGATAAGGATGGAGA
CGGAACTATCACTACCAAGGTAAGTTTTCTAGAGACCTTTACTAACTAACTAGGTCTCATAGATTTTCAG
GAGCTTGGAACCGTTATGCGTTCCCTTGGACAAAACCCAACTGAGGCTGAGCTTCAAGATATGATCAACG
AGGTTGACGCTGATGGAGATGGAACTATCGATTTCCCAGAGTTCCTTACTATGATGGCTCGCAAGATGAA
GTACCGCGATACTGAGGAGGAGATCCGCGAGGCTTTCGGAGTCTTCGACAAGGACGGAAACGGATACATT
TCCGCTGCTGAGCTCCGTCACGTTATGACTAACCTCGGAGAGAAGCTTACCGACGAGGAGGTCGACGAGA
TGATCCGTGAGGCTGATATCGACGGAGACGGACAAGTTAACTACGAGGAGTTCGTTCAAATGATGACTGC
CAAGTAAGCTGTCTCATCCTACTTTCACCTAGTTAACTGCTTGTCTTAAAATCTATGCTTCTCTTTAGTA
TCTAAAATTTTCCTAGAAGCTTACAAGTATATAAATGGTCTCTTCTCAATAAAGGTTGTATATTTATTCA
TCTTATTGAATCTGCCATTTCCTCGTTTTTGCGAGTTTATATACCTTCCAATTTTCTTTCTATTGTATTT
TCAACTTCTAATTTTAATTCAGGGAAACTGCTTCAACGCATCATGGTTTCCAAGGGAGAGGCTGTTATCA
AGGAATTCATGACTTACGAACTTATCAAGGAGTTTATGCGCTTTAAGGTTCACATGGAAGGATCTATGAA
CGGACACGAATTCGAAATCGAAGGAGAAGGAGAAGGACGTCCATACGAGGGAACTCAAACTGCTAAGCTT
AAGGTAAGTTTATCTAAAAAGTTTTTCATTCAAAATGTGTAAAAATTCATTTAAAATAACCCAAAAATCA
TTAATCCTCGATATTTTCAGGTTACTAAAGGAGGACCACTTCCATTCTCTTGGGATATCCTTTCTCCACA
ATTCATGTACGGATCTCGCGCTTTCATCAAGCACCCAGCTGATATCCCAGATTACTACAAGCAATCTTTC
CCAGAAGGATTCAAATGGGAGCGTGTTATGAACTTCGAAGATGGAGGAGCTGTTACCGTTACCCAAGATA
CCTCCCTTGAGGATGGAACCCTTATCTACAAGGTATTTTCCTGCATTTTTCAACTGGGAAAATGAAAGAA
AATCGATAATTTCAGGTTAAGCTTCGTGGAACTAATTTCCCACCAGATGGACCAGTTATGCAAAAGAAGA
CTATGGGATGGGAGGCTTCTACCGAGCGCCTTTACCCAGAGGATGGAGTCCTTAAGGGAGATATCAAGAT
GGCTCTTCGTCTTAAGGATGGAGGACGTTACCTTGCTGATTTCAAGGTAAGTTTTCTAGAGACCTTTACT
AACTAACTAGGTCTCATAGATTTTCAGACTACTTACAAGGCTAAGAAGCCAGTTCAAATGCCGGGAGCTT
ACAACGTTGATCGTAAGCTTGATATCACCTCTCACAACGAGGATTACACCGTTGTTGAGCAATACGAGCG
TTCTGAGGGACGTCACTCTACCGGAGGAATGGATGAGCTTTACAAGTAAATGCAAAATCCTTTCAAGCAT
TCCCTTCTTCTCTATCACTCTTCTTTCTTTTTGTCAAAAAATTCTCTCGCTAATTTATTTGCTTTTTTAA
TGTTATTATTTTATGACTTTTTATAGTCACTGAAAAGTTTGCATCTGAGTGAAGTGAATGCTATCAAAAT
GTGATTCTGTCTGATGTACTTTCACAATCTCTCTTCAATTCCATTTTGAAGTGCTTTAAACCCGAAAGGT
TGAGAAAAATGCGAGCGCTCAAATATTTGTATTGTGTTCGTTGAGTGACCCAACAAAAAGAGGAAACTTT
ATTGTGCCGCCAAGAAAAAAGTCTCATACGTATGATCGGTCCACGATCAGCTAGATTATCTAGTCAGCTT
GATGTCATAGCTGTTTCCTGACATGTGAGCAAAAGGCCAGCAAAAGGCCAGGAACCGTAAAAAGGCCAGC
AAAAGGCCAGGAACCGTAAAAAGGCCGCGTTGCTGGCGTTTTTCCATAGGCTCCGCCCCCCTGACGAGCA
TCACAAAAATCGACGCTCAAGTCAGAGGTGGCGAAACCCGACAGGACTATAAAGATACCAGGCGTTTCCC
CCTGGAAGCTCCCTCGTGCGCTCTCCTGTTCCGACCCTGTCGCTTACCGGATACCTGTCCGCCTTTCTCC
CTTCGGGAAGCGTGGCGCTTTCTCATAGCTCACGCTGTAGGTATCTCAGTTCGGTGTAGGTCGTTCGCTC
CAAGCTGGGCTGTGTGCACGAACCCCCCGTTCAGCCCGACCGCTGCGCCTTATCCGGTAACTATCGTCTT
GAGTCCAACCCGGTAAGACACGACTTATCGCCACTGGCAGCAGCCACTGGTAACAGGATTAGCAGAGCGA
GGTATGTAGGCGGTGCTACAGAGTTCTTGAAGTGGTGGCCTAACTACGGCTACACTAGAAGAACAGTATT
TGGTATCTGCGCTCTGCTGAAGCCAGTTACCTTCGGAAAAAGAGTTGGTAGCTCTTGATCCGGCAAACAA
ACCACCGCTGGTAGCGGTGGTTTTTTTGTTTGCAAGCAGCAGATTACGCGCAGAAAAAAAGGATCTCAAG
AAGATCCTTTGATCTTTTCTACGGGGTCTGACGCTCAGTGGAACGAAAACTCACGTTAAGGGATTTTGGT
CATGAGATTATCAAAAAGGATCTTCACCTAGATCCTTTTAAATTAAAAATGAAGTTTTAAATCAATCTAA
AGTATATATGAGTAAACTTGGTCTGACAGTTAGAAAAACTCATCGAGCATCAAGTGAAACTGCAATTTAT
TCATATCAGGATTATCAATACCATATTTTTGAAAAAGCCGTTTCTGTAATGAAGGAGAAAACTCACCGAG
GCAGTTCCATAGGATGGCAAGATCCTGGTATCGGTCTGCGATTCCGACTCGTCCAACATCAATACAACCT
ATTAATTTCCCCTCGTCAAAAATAAGGTTATCAAGTGAGAAATCACCATGAGTGACGACTGAATCCGGTG
AGAATGGCAAGAGTTTATGCATTTCTTTCCAGACTTGTTCAACAGGCCAGCCATTACGCTCGTCATCAAA
ATCACTCGCACCAACCAAACCGTTATTCATTCGTGATTGCGCCTGAGCGAGACGAAATACGCGATCGCCG
TTAAAAGGACAATTACAAACAGGAATCGAATGCAACCGGCGCAGGAACACTGCCAGCGCATCAACAATAT
TTTCACCTGAATCAGGATATTCTTCTAATACCTGGAATGCTGTTTTCCCTGGGATCGCAGTGGTGAGTAA
CCATGCATCATCAGGAGTACGGATAAAATGCTTGATGGTCGGAAGAGGCATAAATTCCGTCAGCCAGTTT
AGCCTGACCATCTCATCTGTAACATCATTGGCAACGCTACCTTTGCCATGTTTCAGAAACAACTCTGGCG
CATCGGGCTTCCCATACAATCGATAGATTGTCGCACCTGATTGCCCGACATTATCGCGAGCCCATTTATA
CCCATATAAATCAGCATCCATGTTGGAATTTAATCGCGGCTTCAAGCAAGACGTTTCCCGTTGAATATGG
CTCATTTTAGCTTCCTTAGCTCCTGAAAATCTCGATAACTCAAAAAATACGCCCGGTAGTGATCTTATTT
CATTATGGTGAAAGTTGGAACCTCTTACGTGCCGATCACACATTTCCCCGAAAAGTGCCACCTGACGTCT
AAGAAACCATTATTATCATGACATTAACCTATAAAAATAGGCGTATCACGAGGCCCTTTCGTC
